Addgene plasmid #187069: pCMV_SpG‐ABE8e(V106W)
Purpose: ABE8e(V106W)-SpG
Depositing lab: Renzhi Han. Publication: Efficient precise in vivo base editing in adult dystrophic mice. Xu L, Zhang C, Li H, Wang P, Gao Y, Mokadam NA, Ma J, Arnold WD, Han R. Nat Commun. 2021 Jun 17;12(1):3719. doi: 10.1038/s41467-021-23996-y. PubMed 34140489.
Backbone
  Vector backbone: pCMV
  Vector type: Mammalian Expression
Growth in bacteria
  Bacterial resistance: Ampicillin, 100 μg/mL
  Growth temperature: 37°C
  Growth strain: DH5alpha
  Copy number: High Copy
Gene/Insert
  Gene/Insert name: SpG‐ABE8e(V106W)
  Species: Synthetic
  Promoter: CMV
  Cloning method: Restriction Enzyme; 5′ cloning site NotI (not destroyed); 3′ cloning site AgeI (not destroyed)
  Sequencing primers: 5′ TACGGTGGGAGGTCTATATAAGCAGAG
Terms and licenses: Academic/Nonprofit Terms; Industry Terms: Not Available to Industry
How to cite: pCMV_SpG‐ABE8e(V106W) was a gift from Renzhi Han (Addgene plasmid # 187069 ; http://n2t.net/addgene:187069 ; RRID:Addgene_187069)
