[The description below was written by a language model from this plasmid's Addgene catalogue record and pLannotate feature annotations shown in this document.]
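Description:
pCMV_SpG‐ABE8e(V106W) is a mammalian expression plasmid of about 8.2 kb, built on a pCMV backbone, that encodes an adenine base editor. It is maintained in E. coli through a high-copy ColE1/pUC-type origin and selected with ampicillin via the β-lactamase (AmpR) gene and its native promoter. Remnants of lac regulatory elements, a pBluescript multiple cloning site, an SV40 promoter fragment and a pBR322 bom fragment are also annotated. These appear to be backbone leftovers rather than functional parts of the payload. No mammalian selection marker is annotated, which is consistent with transient expression use.

The expression cassette is driven by the human CMV immediate early enhancer and promoter and terminated by the bovine growth hormone polyadenylation signal. A T7 promoter sits just upstream of the coding region and could support in vitro transcription. The synthetic open reading frame, cloned between NotI and AgeI sites, begins with a TadA-derived adenosine deaminase domain. By the construct name this is the evolved ABE8e variant carrying the V106W substitution, which is generally used to reduce off-target deamination. It is followed, after a gap consistent with a linker, by Streptococcus pyogenes Cas9 sequence whose N-terminal portion is annotated with the D10A mutation, as expected for a nickase-based editor. The name designates this Cas9 as SpG, an engineered variant with relaxed PAM recognition (NGN rather than NGG), although the feature table does not annotate the individual substitutions. Nuclear localisation signals or tags are likewise not annotated.

When paired with a separately supplied guide RNA, the editor converts A•T to G•C base pairs without double-strand breaks. The associated work concerns in vivo base editing in dystrophic mice.
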