Features (pLannotate 1.2.2; 17 found; start..end, strand, type, name):
     20..64      -  misc_feature   bom (fragment): basis of mobility region from pBR322
    295..598     +  enhancer       CMV enhancer: human cytomegalovirus immediate early enhancer
    599..802     +  promoter       CMV promoter: human cytomegalovirus (CMV) immediate early promoter
    844..862     +  promoter       T7 promoter: promoter for bacteriophage T7 RNA polymerase
    933..1424    +  CDS            tadA: TADA_ECOLI - Also known as yfhC. Experimental evidence at protein level: Swiss-Prot protein existence level 1. Catalyzes the deamination of adenosine to inosine at the wobble position 34 of tRNA(Arg2). Essential for cell viability. From Escherichia coli (strain K12).
   1527..3128    +  CDS            dCas9(N): N-terminal portion of catalytically inactive Streptococcus pyogenes dCas9 carrying the D10A mutation (Zetsche et al., 2015)
   3129..5623    +  CDS            Cas9(C) (fragment): C-terminal portion of Streptococcus pyogenes Cas9 (Zetsche et al., 2015)
   5745..5969    +  polyA_signal   bGH poly(A) signal: bovine growth hormone polyadenylation signal
   5973..5994    +  promoter       SV40 promoter (fragment): SV40 enhancer and early promoter
   5999..6015    +  misc_feature   MCS (fragment): pBluescript multiple cloning site
   6064..6080    -  protein_bind   lac operator: The lac repressor binds to the lac operator to inhibit transcription in E. coli. This inhibition can be relieved by adding lactose or isopropyl-β-D-thiogalactopyranoside (IPTG). lac repressor encoded by lacI
   6088..6118    -  promoter       lac promoter: promoter for the E. coli lac operon
   6133..6154    -  protein_bind   CAP binding site: CAP binding activates transcription in the presence of cAMP. E. coli catabolite activator protein
   6167..6259    -  CDS            lacI (fragment): lac repressor; lacI; The lac repressor binds to the lac operator to inhibit transcription in E. coli. This inhibition can be relieved by adding lactose or isopropyl-β-D-thiogalactopyranoside (IPTG).
   6442..7030    -  rep_origin     ori: high-copy-number ColE1/pMB1/pBR322/pUC origin of replication
   7201..8061    -  CDS            AmpR: β-lactamase; bla; confers resistance to ampicillin, carbenicillin, and related antibiotics
   8062..8166    -  promoter       AmpR promoter: bla
>Addgene plasmid #187069 | pCMV_SpG‐ABE8e(V106W) | addgene full sequence | sequence record 368550 | Addgene NGS Result
TCCCGATCCCCTAGGGTCGACTCTCAGTACAATCTGCTCTGATGCCGCATAGTTAAGCCAGTATCTGCTC
CCTGCTTGTGTGTTGGAGGTCGCTGAGTAGTGCGCGAGCAAAATTTAAGCTACAACAAGGCAAGGCTTGA
CCGACAATTGCATGAAGAATCTGCTTAGGGTTAGGCGTTTTGCGCTGCTTCGCGATGTACGGGCCAGATA
TACGCGTTGACATTGATTATTGACTAGTTATTAATAGTAATCAATTACGGGGTCATTAGTTCATAGCCCA
TATATTGAGTTCCGCGTTACATAACTTACGGTAAATGGCCCGCCTGGCTGACCGCCCAACGACCCCCGCC
CATTGACGTCAATAATGACGTATGTTCCCATAGTAACGCCAATAGGGACTTTCCATTGACGTCAATGGGT
GGAGTATTTACGGTAAACTGCCCACTTGGCAGTACATCAAGTGTATCATATGCCAAGTACGCCCCCTATT
GACGTCAATGACGGTAAATGGCCCGCCTGGCATTATGCCCAGTACATGACCTTATGGGACTTTCCTACTT
GGCAGTACATCTACGTATTAGTCATCGCTATTACCATGGTGATGCGGTTTTGGCAGTACATCAATGGGCG
TGGATAGCGGTTTGACTCACGGGGATTTCCAAGTCTCCACCCCATTGACGTCAATGGGAGTTTGTTTTGG
CACCAAAATCAACGGGACTTTCCAAAATGTCGTAACAACTCCGCCCCATTGACGCAAATGGGCGGTAGGC
GTGTACGGTGGGAGGTCTATATAAGCAGAGCTGGTTTAGTGAACCGTCAGATCCGCTAGAGATCCGCGGC
CGCTAATACGACTCACTATAGGGAGAGCCGCCACCATGAAACGGACAGCCGACGGAAGCGAGTTCGAGTC
ACCAAAGAAGAAGCGGAAAGTCTCTGAGGTGGAGTTTTCCCACGAGTACTGGATGAGACATGCCCTGACC
CTGGCCAAGAGGGCACGGGATGAGAGGGAGGTGCCTGTGGGAGCCGTGCTGGTGCTGAACAATAGAGTGA
TCGGCGAGGGCTGGAACAGAGCCATCGGCCTGCACGACCCAACAGCCCATGCCGAAATTATGGCCCTGAG
ACAGGGCGGCCTGGTCATGCAGAACTACAGACTGATTGACGCCACCCTGTACGTGACATTCGAGCCTTGC
GTGATGTGCGCCGGCGCCATGATCCACTCTAGGATCGGCCGCGTGGTGTTTGGATGGAGAAATTCTAAAA
GAGGCGCCGCAGGCTCCCTGATGAACGTGCTGAACTACCCCGGCATGAATCACCGCGTCGAAATTACCGA
GGGAATCCTGGCAGATGAATGTGCCGCCCTGCTGTGCGATTTCTATCGGATGCCTAGACAGGTGTTCAAT
GCTCAGAAGAAGGCCCAGAGCTCCATCAACTCCGGAGGATCTAGCGGAGGCTCCTCTGGCTCTGAGACAC
CTGGCACAAGCGAGAGCGCAACACCTGAAAGCAGCGGGGGCAGCAGCGGGGGGTCAGACAAGAAGTACAG
CATCGGCCTGGCCATCGGCACCAACTCTGTGGGCTGGGCCGTGATCACCGACGAGTACAAGGTGCCCAGC
AAGAAATTCAAGGTGCTGGGCAACACCGACCGGCACAGCATCAAGAAGAACCTGATCGGAGCCCTGCTGT
TCGACAGCGGCGAAACAGCCGAGGCCACCCGGCTGAAGAGAACCGCCAGAAGAAGATACACCAGACGGAA
GAACCGGATCTGCTATCTGCAAGAGATCTTCAGCAACGAGATGGCCAAGGTGGACGACAGCTTCTTCCAC
AGACTGGAAGAGTCCTTCCTGGTGGAAGAGGATAAGAAGCACGAGCGGCACCCCATCTTCGGCAACATCG
TGGACGAGGTGGCCTACCACGAGAAGTACCCCACCATCTACCACCTGAGAAAGAAACTGGTGGACAGCAC
CGACAAGGCCGACCTGCGGCTGATCTATCTGGCCCTGGCCCACATGATCAAGTTCCGGGGCCACTTCCTG
ATCGAGGGCGACCTGAACCCCGACAACAGCGACGTGGACAAGCTGTTCATCCAGCTGGTGCAGACCTACA
ACCAGCTGTTCGAGGAAAACCCCATCAACGCCAGCGGCGTGGACGCCAAGGCCATCCTGTCTGCCAGACT
GAGCAAGAGCAGACGGCTGGAAAATCTGATCGCCCAGCTGCCCGGCGAGAAGAAGAATGGCCTGTTCGGA
AACCTGATTGCCCTGAGCCTGGGCCTGACCCCCAACTTCAAGAGCAACTTCGACCTGGCCGAGGATGCCA
AACTGCAGCTGAGCAAGGACACCTACGACGACGACCTGGACAACCTGCTGGCCCAGATCGGCGACCAGTA
CGCCGACCTGTTTCTGGCCGCCAAGAACCTGTCCGACGCCATCCTGCTGAGCGACATCCTGAGAGTGAAC
ACCGAGATCACCAAGGCCCCCCTGAGCGCCTCTATGATCAAGAGATACGACGAGCACCACCAGGACCTGA
CCCTGCTGAAAGCTCTCGTGCGGCAGCAGCTGCCTGAGAAGTACAAAGAGATTTTCTTCGACCAGAGCAA
GAACGGCTACGCCGGCTACATTGACGGCGGAGCCAGCCAGGAAGAGTTCTACAAGTTCATCAAGCCCATC
CTGGAAAAGATGGACGGCACCGAGGAACTGCTCGTGAAGCTGAACAGAGAGGACCTGCTGCGGAAGCAGC
GGACCTTCGACAACGGCAGCATCCCCCACCAGATCCACCTGGGAGAGCTGCACGCCATTCTGCGGCGGCA
GGAAGATTTTTACCCATTCCTGAAGGACAACCGGGAAAAGATCGAGAAGATCCTGACCTTCCGCATCCCC
TACTACGTGGGCCCTCTGGCCAGGGGAAACAGCAGATTCGCCTGGATGACCAGAAAGAGCGAGGAAACCA
TCACCCCCTGGAACTTCGAGGAAGTGGTGGACAAGGGCGCTTCCGCCCAGAGCTTCATCGAGCGGATGAC
CAACTTCGATAAGAACCTGCCCAACGAGAAGGTGCTGCCCAAGCACAGCCTGCTGTACGAGTACTTCACC
GTGTATAACGAGCTGACCAAAGTGAAATACGTGACCGAGGGAATGAGAAAGCCCGCCTTCCTGAGCGGCG
AGCAGAAAAAGGCCATCGTGGACCTGCTGTTCAAGACCAACCGGAAAGTGACCGTGAAGCAGCTGAAAGA
GGACTACTTCAAGAAAATCGAGTGCTTCGACTCCGTGGAAATCTCCGGCGTGGAAGATCGGTTCAACGCC
TCCCTGGGCACATACCACGATCTGCTGAAAATTATCAAGGACAAGGACTTCCTGGACAATGAGGAAAACG
AGGACATTCTGGAAGATATCGTGCTGACCCTGACACTGTTTGAGGACAGAGAGATGATCGAGGAACGGCT
GAAAACCTATGCCCACCTGTTCGACGACAAAGTGATGAAGCAGCTGAAGCGGCGGAGATACACCGGCTGG
GGCAGGCTGAGCCGGAAGCTGATCAACGGCATCCGGGACAAGCAGTCCGGCAAGACAATCCTGGATTTCC
TGAAGTCCGACGGCTTCGCCAACAGAAACTTCATGCAGCTGATCCACGACGACAGCCTGACCTTTAAAGA
GGACATCCAGAAAGCCCAGGTGTCCGGCCAGGGCGATAGCCTGCACGAGCACATTGCCAATCTGGCCGGC
AGCCCCGCCATTAAGAAGGGCATCCTGCAGACAGTGAAGGTGGTGGACGAGCTCGTGAAAGTGATGGGCC
GGCACAAGCCCGAGAACATCGTGATCGAAATGGCCAGAGAGAACCAGACCACCCAGAAGGGACAGAAGAA
CAGCCGCGAGAGAATGAAGCGGATCGAAGAGGGCATCAAAGAGCTGGGCAGCCAGATCCTGAAAGAACAC
CCCGTGGAAAACACCCAGCTGCAGAACGAGAAGCTGTACCTGTACTACCTGCAGAATGGGCGGGATATGT
ACGTGGACCAGGAACTGGACATCAACCGGCTGTCCGACTACGATGTGGACCATATCGTGCCTCAGAGCTT
TCTGAAGGACGACTCCATCGACAACAAGGTGCTGACCAGAAGCGACAAGAACCGGGGCAAGAGCGACAAC
GTGCCCTCCGAAGAGGTCGTGAAGAAGATGAAGAACTACTGGCGGCAGCTGCTGAACGCCAAGCTGATTA
CCCAGAGAAAGTTCGACAATCTGACCAAGGCCGAGAGAGGCGGCCTGAGCGAACTGGATAAGGCCGGCTT
CATCAAGAGACAGCTGGTGGAAACCCGGCAGATCACAAAGCACGTGGCACAGATCCTGGACTCCCGGATG
AACACTAAGTACGACGAGAATGACAAGCTGATCCGGGAAGTGAAAGTGATCACCCTGAAGTCCAAGCTGG
TGTCCGATTTCCGGAAGGATTTCCAGTTTTACAAAGTGCGCGAGATCAACAACTACCACCACGCCCACGA
CGCCTACCTGAACGCCGTCGTGGGAACCGCCCTGATCAAAAAGTACCCTAAGCTGGAAAGCGAGTTCGTG
TACGGCGACTACAAGGTGTACGACGTGCGGAAGATGATCGCCAAGAGCGAGCAGGAAATCGGCAAGGCTA
CCGCCAAGTACTTCTTCTACAGCAACATCATGAACTTTTTCAAGACCGAGATTACCCTGGCCAACGGCGA
GATCCGGAAGCGGCCTCTGATCGAGACAAACGGCGAAACCGGGGAGATCGTGTGGGATAAGGGCCGGGAT
TTTGCCACCGTGCGGAAAGTGCTGAGCATGCCCCAAGTGAATATCGTGAAAAAGACCGAGGTGCAGACAG
GCGGCTTCAGCAAAGAGTCTATCCTGCCCAAGAGGAACAGCGATAAGCTGATCGCCAGAAAGAAGGACTG
GGACCCTAAGAAGTACGGCGGCTTCCTGTGGCCCACCGTGGCCTATTCTGTGCTGGTGGTGGCCAAAGTG
GAAAAGGGCAAGTCCAAGAAACTGAAGAGTGTGAAAGAGCTGCTGGGGATCACCATCATGGAAAGAAGCA
GCTTCGAGAAGAATCCCATCGACTTTCTGGAAGCCAAGGGCTACAAAGAAGTGAAAAAGGACCTGATCAT
CAAGCTGCCTAAGTACTCCCTGTTCGAGCTGGAAAACGGCCGGAAGAGAATGCTGGCCTCTGCCAAGCAG
CTGCAGAAGGGAAACGAACTGGCCCTGCCCTCCAAATATGTGAACTTCCTGTACCTGGCCAGCCACTATG
AGAAGCTGAAGGGCTCCCCCGAGGATAATGAGCAGAAACAGCTGTTTGTGGAACAGCACAAGCACTACCT
GGACGAGATCATCGAGCAGATCAGCGAGTTCTCCAAGAGAGTGATCCTGGCCGACGCTAATCTGGACAAA
GTGCTGTCCGCCTACAACAAGCACCGGGATAAGCCCATCAGAGAGCAGGCCGAGAATATCATCCACCTGT
TTACCCTGACCAATCTGGGAGCCCCTGCCGCCTTCAAGTACTTTGACACCACCATCGACCGGAAGCAGTA
CAGAAGCACCAAAGAGGTGCTGGACGCCACCCTGATCCACCAGAGCATCACCGGCCTGTACGAGACACGG
ATCGACCTGTCTCAGCTGGGAGGTGACTCTGGCGGCTCAAAAAGAACCGCCGACGGCAGCGAATTCGAGC
CCAAGAAGAAGAGGAAAGTCTAACCGGTCATCATCACCATCACCATTGAGTTTAAACCCGCTGATCAGCC
TCGACTGTGCCTTCTAGTTGCCAGCCATCTGTTGTTTGCCCCTCCCCCGTGCCTTCCTTGACCCTGGAAG
GTGCCACTCCCACTGTCCTTTCCTAATAAAATGAGGAAATTGCATCGCATTGTCTGAGTAGGTGTCATTC
TATTCTGGGGGGTGGGGTGGGGCAGGACAGCAAGGGGGAGGATTGGGAAGACAATAGCAGGCATGCTGGG
GATGCGGTGGGCTCTATGGCTTCTGAGGCGGAAAGAACCAGCTGGGGCTCGATACCGTCGACCTCTAGCT
AGAGCTTGGCGTAATCATGGTCATAGCTGTTTCCTGTGTGAAATTGTTATCCGCTCACAATTCCACACAA
CATACGAGCCGGAAGCATAAAGTGTAAAGCCTAGGGTGCCTAATGAGTGAGCTAACTCACATTAATTGCG
TTGCGCTCACTGCCCGCTTTCCAGTCGGGAAACCTGTCGTGCCAGCTGCATTAATGAATCGGCCAACGCG
CGGGGAGAGGCGGTTTGCGTATTGGGCGCTCTTCCGCTTCCTCGCTCACTGACTCGCTGCGCTCGGTCGT
TCGGCTGCGGCGAGCGGTATCAGCTCACTCAAAGGCGGTAATACGGTTATCCACAGAATCAGGGGATAAC
GCAGGAAAGAACATGTGAGCAAAAGGCCAGCAAAAGGCCAGGAACCGTAAAAAGGCCGCGTTGCTGGCGT
TTTTCCATAGGCTCCGCCCCCCTGACGAGCATCACAAAAATCGACGCTCAAGTCAGAGGTGGCGAAACCC
GACAGGACTATAAAGATACCAGGCGTTTCCCCCTGGAAGCTCCCTCGTGCGCTCTCCTGTTCCGACCCTG
CCGCTTACCGGATACCTGTCCGCCTTTCTCCCTTCGGGAAGCGTGGCGCTTTCTCATAGCTCACGCTGTA
GGTATCTCAGTTCGGTGTAGGTCGTTCGCTCCAAGCTGGGCTGTGTGCACGAACCCCCCGTTCAGCCCGA
CCGCTGCGCCTTATCCGGTAACTATCGTCTTGAGTCCAACCCGGTAAGACACGACTTATCGCCACTGGCA
GCAGCCACTGGTAACAGGATTAGCAGAGCGAGGTATGTAGGCGGTGCTACAGAGTTCTTGAAGTGGTGGC
CTAACTACGGCTACACTAGAAGAACAGTATTTGGTATCTGCGCTCTGCTGAAGCCAGTTACCTTCGGAAA
AAGAGTTGGTAGCTCTTGATCCGGCAAACAAACCACCGCTGGTAGCGGTGGTTTTTTTGTTTGCAAGCAG
CAGATTACGCGCAGAAAAAAAGGATCTCAAGAAGATCCTTTGATCTTTTCTACGGGGTCTGACACTCAGT
GGAACGAAAACTCACGTTAAGGGATTTTGGTCATGAGATTATCAAAAAGGATCTTCACCTAGATCCTTTT
AAATTAAAAATGAAGTTTTAAATCAATCTAAAGTATATATGAGTAAACTTGGTCTGACAGTTACCAATGC
TTAATCAGTGAGGCACCTATCTCAGCGATCTGTCTATTTCGTTCATCCATAGTTGCCTGACTCCCCGTCG
TGTAGATAACTACGATACGGGAGGGCTTACCATCTGGCCCCAGTGCTGCAATGATACCGCGAGACCCACG
CTCACCGGCTCCAGATTTATCAGCAATAAACCAGCCAGCCGGAAGGGCCGAGCGCAGAAGTGGTCCTGCA
ACTTTATCCGCCTCCATCCAGTCTATTAATTGTTGCCGGGAAGCTAGAGTAAGTAGTTCGCCAGTTAATA
GTTTGCGCAACGTTGTTGCCATTGCTACAGGCATCGTGGTGTCACGCTCGTCGTTTGGTATGGCTTCATT
CAGCTCCGGTTCCCAACGATCAAGGCGAGTTACATGATCCCCCATGTTGTGCAAAAAAGCGGTTAGCTCC
TTCGGTCCTCCGATCGTTGTCAGAAGTAAGTTGGCCGCAGTGTTATCACTCATGGTTATGGCAGCACTGC
ATAATTCTCTTACTGTCATGCCATCCGTAAGATGCTTTTCTGTGACTGGTGAGTACTCAACCAAGTCATT
CTGAGAATAGTGTATGCGGCGACCGAGTTGCTCTTGCCCGGCGTCAATACGGGATAATACCGCGCCACAT
AGCAGAACTTTAAAAGTGCTCATCATTGGAAAACGTTCTTCGGGGCGAAAACTCTCAAGGATCTTACCGC
TGTTGAGATCCAGTTCGATGTAACCCACTCGTGCACCCAACTGATCTTCAGCATCTTTTACTTTCACCAG
CGTTTCTGGGTGAGCAAAAACAGGAAGGCAAAATGCCGCAAAAAAGGGAATAAGGGCGACACGGAAATGT
TGAATACTCATACTCTTCCTTTTTCAATATTATTGAAGCATTTATCAGGGTTATTGTCTCATGAGCGGAT
ACATATTTGAATGTATTTAGAAAAATAAACAAATAGGGGTTCCGCGCACATTTCCCCGAAAAGTGCCACC
TGACGTCGACGGATCGGGAGATCGATC
